Addgene plasmid #228533: pcDNA3.1-myc:FRB:gs10:Cul1(dC501)
Purpose: A fragment of humanCul1 protein in fusion with FRB domain through a flexible glycine-serine linker.
Depositing lab: Roman Jerala. Depositing organization: National Institute of Chemistry. Publication: Subunits of an E3 Ligase Complex as Degrons for Efficient Degradation of Cytosolic, Nuclear, and Membrane Proteins. Verbic A, Lebar T, Praznik A, Jerala R. ACS Synth Biol. 2024 Mar 15;13(3):792-803. doi: 10.1021/acssynbio.3c00588. Epub 2024 Feb 26. PubMed 38404221.
Backbone
  Vector backbone: pcDNA3.1
  Vector type: Mammalian Expression
  Selectable markers: Neomycin (select with G418)
Growth in bacteria
  Bacterial resistance: Ampicillin, 100 μg/mL
  Growth temperature: 37°C
  Growth strain: DH5alpha
  Copy number: High Copy
Gene/Insert
  Gene/Insert name: myc:FRB:gs10:Cul1(dC501)
  Species: H. sapiens (human), Synthetic
  Insert size (bp): 1173
  Entrez Gene: CUL1
  Promoter: CMV
  Tag / fusion protein: myc (N terminal on insert)
  Cloning method: Gibson Cloning
  Sequencing primers: 5′ CMV Forward; 3′ BGH Reverse
Terms and licenses: Academic/Nonprofit Terms; Industry Terms: Not Available to Industry
How to cite: pcDNA3.1-myc:FRB:gs10:Cul1(dC501) was a gift from Roman Jerala (Addgene plasmid # 228533 ; http://n2t.net/addgene:228533 ; RRID:Addgene_228533)
