[The description below was written by a language model from this plasmid's Addgene catalogue record and pLannotate feature annotations shown in this document.]
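Description:
pcDNA3.1-myc:FRB:gs10:Cul1(dC501) is a mammalian expression plasmid of about 6.6 kb built on the pcDNA3.1 backbone. It is propagated in E. coli through a high-copy ColE1/pUC-type origin with ampicillin selection (AmpR under its own bla promoter). It also carries an f1 origin for single-stranded DNA production. For selection in mammalian cells, an SV40 enhancer/early promoter drives a neomycin phosphotransferase gene terminated by an SV40 poly(A) signal, allowing G418 selection of stable transfectants. The short lacI, lac promoter/operator, ble, bom and HIV-1 LTR hits in the generated annotation are small fragments, most likely backbone remnants or spurious matches rather than functional parts.

The payload is a 1,173 bp synthetic/human fusion open reading frame expressed from the CMV immediate-early enhancer and promoter and terminated by the bGH poly(A) signal. T7 and SP6 promoters flank the cassette. Reading from the N terminus, it encodes a myc epitope tag for detection, the FKBP-rapamycin binding (FRB) domain, a flexible glycine-serine linker (gs10), and a fragment of human CUL1, the scaffold subunit of SCF cullin-RING E3 ubiquitin ligase complexes. The annotation identifies the FRB as the T2098L variant, which can bind rapamycin analogues such as AP21967. The myc tag and linker were not annotated separately. The name "dC501" suggests a C-terminal truncation, but the record does not define the fragment's exact boundaries.

The associated work used E3 ligase complex subunits as degrons for degrading cytosolic, nuclear and membrane proteins. In that setting, the FRB domain presumably allows chemically induced dimerization with an FKBP-fused partner, bringing the CUL1 fragment to a target protein, although the record does not describe the partner construct.
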