Features (pLannotate 1.2.2; 22 found; start..end, strand, type, name):
     84..362     -  CDS            FRB*: T2098L mutant of FKBP-rapamycin binding domain of human FRAP binds synthetic ligands such as AP21967
    473..491     -  promoter       T7 promoter: promoter for bacteriophage T7 RNA polymerase
    507..540     -  LTR            5' LTR (truncated) (fragment): truncated 5' long terminal repeat (LTR) from HIV-1
    536..739     -  promoter       CMV promoter: human cytomegalovirus (CMV) immediate early promoter
    740..1119    -  enhancer       CMV enhancer: human cytomegalovirus immediate early enhancer
   1274..1326    +  misc_feature   bom (fragment): basis of mobility region from pBR322
   1385..1489    +  promoter       AmpR promoter: bla
   1490..2350    +  CDS            AmpR: β-lactamase; bla; confers resistance to ampicillin, carbenicillin, and related antibiotics
   2521..3109    +  rep_origin     ori: high-copy-number ColE1/pMB1/pBR322/pUC origin of replication
   3292..3384    +  CDS            lacI (fragment): lac repressor; lacI; The lac repressor binds to the lac operator to inhibit transcription in E. coli. This inhibition can be relieved by adding lactose or isopropyl-β-D-thiogalactopyranoside (IPTG).
   3397..3418    +  protein_bind   CAP binding site: CAP binding activates transcription in the presence of cAMP. E. coli catabolite activator protein
   3433..3463    +  promoter       lac promoter: promoter for the E. coli lac operon
   3471..3487    +  protein_bind   lac operator: The lac repressor binds to the lac operator to inhibit transcription in E. coli. This inhibition can be relieved by adding lactose or isopropyl-β-D-thiogalactopyranoside (IPTG). lac repressor encoded by lacI
   3560..3681    -  polyA_signal   SV40 poly(A) signal: SV40 polyadenylation signal
   3676..3834    -  CDS            ble (fragment): BLE_KLEPN - Experimental evidence at protein level: Swiss-Prot protein existence level 1. Binding protein with a strong affinity to the bleomycin family of antibiotics. Binds to CL990; an antimitotic-antibiotic compound. From Klebsiella pneumoniae.
   3858..4649    -  CDS            neo: KKA2_KLEPN - Also known as kan, nptII. Experimental evidence at protein level: Swiss-Prot protein existence level 1. Resistance to kanamycin, neomycin, paromomycin, ribostamycin, butirosin and gentamicin B. From Klebsiella pneumoniae.
   4716..5045    -  promoter       SV40 promoter: SV40 enhancer and early promoter
   5059..5487    -  rep_origin     f1 ori (sequence partly withheld): f1 bacteriophage origin of replication; arrow indicates direction of (+) strand synthesis
   5508..5529    -  promoter       SV40 promoter (fragment): SV40 enhancer and early promoter
   5533..5757    -  polyA_signal   bGH poly(A) signal: bovine growth hormone polyadenylation signal
   5783..5801    +  promoter       SP6 promoter: promoter for bacteriophage SP6 RNA polymerase
   5820..92      -  CDS            CUL1 (fragment) (across the origin): CUL1_HUMAN - Experimental evidence at protein level: Swiss-Prot protein existence level 1. Core component of multiple cullin-RING-based SCF (SKP1-CUL1- F-box protein) E3 ubiquitin-protein ligase complexes, which mediate the ubiquitination of proteins involved in cell cycle progression, signal transduction and transcription. SCF complexes and ARIH1 collaborate in tandem to mediate ubiquitination of target proteins (PubMed:27565346). In the SCF complex, serves as a rigid scaffold that organizes the SKP1- F-box protein and RBX1 subunits. May contribute to catalysis through positioning of the subs
>Addgene plasmid #228533 | pcDNA3.1-myc:FRB:gs10:Cul1(dC501) | addgene full sequence | sequence record 456987 | Addgene NGS Result
TCGTTCAGATCTTTGCTCACGCCAATGTCTTGAAACATGCGCTGAAGTTTAGAAGAGCCTCCGGAGCCGC
CGCCAGAGCCGCCCTTTGAGATTCGTCGGAACACATGATAATAGAGGTCCCAGGCTTGGAGGAGGTCCTT
GACATTCCCTGATTTCATGTACTTCCTGCACCACTCTTGGGCCTCCATTAAATCTCGACCATAGGCCTGA
TTAAAGGATGTTTCCTTCAGAGTCTGGGGGCCCCGTTCCATCATAGCATGCAAGGGCTCCAGCACCTCAA
ACATGCCTTTCACGTTCCTTTCCCCAAAGTACAAACGAGATGCCTCTTCCAGGCCTTCATGCCACATCTC
ATGCCAGAGGATTCTAGAAGCCAGGTCCTCCTCGCTGATCAGCTTCTGCTCCATGGTGGCGAATTCCAGC
ACACTGGCGGCCGTTACTAGTGGATCCGAGCTCGGTACCAAGCTTGGGTCTCCCTATAGTGAGTCGTATT
AATTTCGATAAGCCAGTAAGCAGTGGGTTCTCTAGTTAGCCAGAGAGCTCTGCTTATATAGACCTCCCAC
CGTACACGCCTACCGCCCATTTGCGTCAATGGGGCGGAGTTGTTACGACATTTTGGAAAGTCCCGTTGAT
TTTGGTGCCAAAACAAACTCCCATTGACGTCAATGGGGTGGAGACTTGGAAATCCCCGTGAGTCAAACCG
CTATCCACGCCCATTGATGTACTGCCAAAACCGCATCACCATGGTAATAGCGATGACTAATACGTAGATG
TACTGCCAAGTAGGAAAGTCCCATAAGGTCATGTACTGGGCATAATGCCAGGCGGGCCATTTACCGTCAT
TGACGTCAATAGGGGGCGTACTTGGCATATGATACACTTGATGTACTGCCAAGTGGGCAGTTTACCGTAA
ATACTCCACCCATTGACGTCAATGGAAAGTCCCTATTGGCGTTACTATGGGAACATACGTCATTATTGAC
GTCAATGGGCGGGGGTCGTTGGGCGGTCAGCCAGGCGGGCCATTTACCGTAAGTTATGTAACGCGGAACT
CCATATATGGGCTATGAACTAATGACCCCGTAATTGATTACTATTAATAACTAGTCAATAATCAATGTCA
ACGCGTATATCTGGCCCGTACATCGCGAAGCAGCGCAAAACGCCTAACCCTAAGCAGATTCTTCATGCAA
TTGTCGGTCAAGCCTTGCCTTGTTGTAGCTTAAATTTTGCTCGCGCACTACTCAGCGACCTCCAACACAC
AAGCAGGGAGCAGATACTGGCTTAACTATGCGGCATCAGAGCAGATTGTACTGAGAGTGCACCATAGGGG
ATCGGGAGATCTCCCGATCCGTCGACGTCAGGTGGCACTTTTCGGGGAAATGTGCGCGGAACCCCTATTT
GTTTATTTTTCTAAATACATTCAAATATGTATCCGCTCATGAGACAATAACCCTGATAAATGCTTCAATA
ATATTGAAAAAGGAAGAGTATGAGTATTCAACATTTCCGTGTCGCCCTTATTCCCTTTTTTGCGGCATTT
TGCCTTCCTGTTTTTGCTCACCCAGAAACGCTGGTGAAAGTAAAAGATGCTGAAGATCAGTTGGGTGCAC
GAGTGGGTTACATCGAACTGGATCTCAACAGCGGTAAGATCCTTGAGAGTTTTCGCCCCGAAGAACGTTT
TCCAATGATGAGCACTTTTAAAGTTCTGCTATGTGGCGCGGTATTATCCCGTATTGACGCCGGGCAAGAG
CAACTCGGTCGCCGCATACACTATTCTCAGAATGACTTGGTTGAGTACTCACCAGTCACAGAAAAGCATC
TTACGGATGGCATGACAGTAAGAGAATTATGCAGTGCTGCCATAACCATGAGTGATAACACTGCGGCCAA
CTTACTTCTGACAACGATCGGAGGACCGAAGGAGCTAACCGCTTTTTTGCACAACATGGGGGATCATGTA
ACTCGCCTTGATCGTTGGGAACCGGAGCTGAATGAAGCCATACCAAACGACGAGCGTGACACCACGATGC
CTGTAGCAATGGCAACAACGTTGCGCAAACTATTAACTGGCGAACTACTTACTCTAGCTTCCCGGCAACA
ATTAATAGACTGGATGGAGGCGGATAAAGTTGCAGGACCACTTCTGCGCTCGGCCCTTCCGGCTGGCTGG
TTTATTGCTGATAAATCTGGAGCCGGTGAGCGTGGGTCTCGCGGTATCATTGCAGCACTGGGGCCAGATG
GTAAGCCCTCCCGTATCGTAGTTATCTACACGACGGGGAGTCAGGCAACTATGGATGAACGAAATAGACA
GATCGCTGAGATAGGTGCCTCACTGATTAAGCATTGGTAACTGTCAGACCAAGTTTACTCATATATACTT
TAGATTGATTTAAAACTTCATTTTTAATTTAAAAGGATCTAGGTGAAGATCCTTTTTGATAATCTCATGA
CCAAAATCCCTTAACGTGAGTTTTCGTTCCACTGAGCGTCAGACCCCGTAGAAAAGATCAAAGGATCTTC
TTGAGATCCTTTTTTTCTGCGCGTAATCTGCTGCTTGCAAACAAAAAAACCACCGCTACCAGCGGTGGTT
TGTTTGCCGGATCAAGAGCTACCAACTCTTTTTCCGAAGGTAACTGGCTTCAGCAGAGCGCAGATACCAA
ATACTGTTCTTCTAGTGTAGCCGTAGTTAGGCCACCACTTCAAGAACTCTGTAGCACCGCCTACATACCT
CGCTCTGCTAATCCTGTTACCAGTGGCTGCTGCCAGTGGCGATAAGTCGTGTCTTACCGGGTTGGACTCA
AGACGATAGTTACCGGATAAGGCGCAGCGGTCGGGCTGAACGGGGGGTTCGTGCACACAGCCCAGCTTGG
AGCGAACGACCTACACCGAACTGAGATACCTACAGCGTGAGCTATGAGAAAGCGCCACGCTTCCCGAAGG
GAGAAAGGCGGACAGGTATCCGGTAAGCGGCAGGGTCGGAACAGGAGAGCGCACGAGGGAGCTTCCAGGG
GGAAACGCCTGGTATCTTTATAGTCCTGTCGGGTTTCGCCACCTCTGACTTGAGCGTCGATTTTTGTGAT
GCTCGTCAGGGGGGCGGAGCCTATGGAAAAACGCCAGCAACGCGGCCTTTTTACGGTTCCTGGCCTTTTG
CTGGCCTTTTGCTCACATGTTCTTTCCTGCGTTATCCCCTGATTCTGTGGATAACCGTATTACCGCCTTT
GAGTGAGCTGATACCGCTCGCCGCAGCCGAACGACCGAGCGCAGCGAGTCAGTGAGCGAGGAAGCGGAAG
AGCGCCCAATACGCAAACCGCCTCTCCCCGCGCGTTGGCCGATTCATTAATGCAGCTGGCACGACAGGTT
TCCCGACTGGAAAGCGGGCAGTGAGCGCAACGCAATTAATGTGAGTTAGCTCACTCATTAGGCACCCCAG
GCTTTACACTTTATGCTTCCGGCTCGTATGTTGTGTGGAATTGTGAGCGGATAACAATTTCACACAGGAA
ACAGCTATGACCATGATTACGCCAAGCTCTAGCTAGAGGTCGACGGTATACAGACATGATAAGATACATT
GATGAGTTTGGACAAACCACAACTAGAATGCAGTGAAAAAAATGCTTTATTTGTGAAATTTGTGATGCTA
TTGCTTTATTTGTAACCATTATAAGCTGCAATAAACAAGTTGGGGTGGGCGAAGAACTCCAGCATGAGAT
CCCCGCGCTGGAGGATCATCCAGCCGGCGTCCCGGAAAACGATTCCGAAGCCCAACCTTTCATAGAAGGC
GGCGGTGGAATCGAAATCTCGTGATGGCAGGTTGGGCGTCGCTTGGTCGGTCATTTCGAACCCCAGAGTC
CCGCTCAGAAGAACTCGTCAAGAAGGCGATAGAAGGCGATGCGCTGCGAATCGGGAGCGGCGATACCGTA
AAGCACGAGGAAGCGGTCAGCCCATTCGCCGCCAAGCTCTTCAGCAATATCACGGGTAGCCAACGCTATG
TCCTGATAGCGGTCCGCCACACCCAGCCGGCCACAGTCGATGAATCCAGAAAAGCGGCCATTTTCCACCA
TGATATTCGGCAAGCAGGCATCGCCATGGGTCACGACGAGATCCTCGCCGTCGGGCATGCGCGCCTTGAG
CCTGGCGAACAGTTCGGCTGGCGCGAGCCCCTGATGCTCTTCGTCCAGATCATCCTGATCGACAAGACCG
GCTTCCATCCGAGTACGTGCTCGCTCGATGCGATGTTTCGCTTGGTGGTCGAATGGGCAGGTAGCCGGAT
CAAGCGTATGCAGCCGCCGCATTGCATCAGCCATGATGGATACTTTCTCGGCAGGAGCAAGGTGAGATGA
CAGGAGATCCTGCCCCGGCACTTCGCCCAATAGCAGCCAGTCCCTTCCCGCTTCAGTGACAACGTCGAGC
ACAGCTGCGCAAGGAACGCCCGTCGTGGCCAGCCACGATAGCCGCGCTGCCTCGTCCTGCAGTTCATTCA
GGGCACCGGACAGGTCGGTCTTGACAAAAAGAACCGGGCGCCCCTGCGCTGACAGCCGGAACACGGCGGC
ATCAGAGCAGCCGATTGTCTGTTGTGCCCAGTCATAGCCGAATAGCCTCTCCACCCAAGCGGCCGGAGAA
CCTGCGTGCAATCCATCTTGTTCAATCATGCGAAACGATCCTCATCCTGTCTCTTGATCAGATCCGAAAA
TGGATATACAAGCTCCCGGGAGCTTTTTGCAAAAGCCTAGGCCTCCAAAAAAGCCTCCTCACTACTTCTG
GAATAGCTCAGAGGCAGAGGCGGCCTCGGCCTCTGCATAAATAAAAAAAATTAGTCAGCCATGGGGCGGA
GAATGGGCGGAACTGGGCGGAGTTAGGGGCGGGATGGGCGGAGTTAGGGGCGGGACTATGGTTGCTGACT
AATTGAGATGCATGCTTTGCATACTTCTGCCTGCTGGGGAGCCTGGGGACTTTCCACACCTGGTTGCTGA
CTAATTGAGATGCATGCTTTGCATACTTCTGCCTGCTGGGGAGCCTGGGGACTTTCCACACCCTAACTGA
CACACATTCCACAGAATTAATTCGCGTTAAATTTTTGTTAAATCAGCTCATTTTTTAACCAATAGGCCGA
AATCGGCAAAATCCCTTATAAATCAAAAGAATAGACCGAGATAGGGT
[37 nt withheld, positions 5158-5194]
AAAGAACGTGGACTCCAACGTCAAAGG
[49 nt withheld, positions 5222-5270]
T
[91 nt withheld, positions 5272-5362]
G
[124 nt withheld, positions 5364-5487]
GGGGATACCCCCTAGAGCCCCAGCTGGTTCTTTCCGCCTCAGAAGCCATAGAGCCCACCGCATCCCCAGC
ATGCCTGCTATTGTCTTCCCAATCCTCCCCCTTGCTGTCCTGCCCCACCCCACCCCCCAGAATAGAATGA
CACCTACTCAGACAATGCGATGCAATTTCCTCATTTTATTAGGAAAGGACAGTGGGAGTGGCACCTTCCA
GGGTCAAGGAAGGCACGGGGGAGGGGCAAACAACAGATGGCTGGCAACTAGAAGGCACAGTCGAGGCTGA
TCAGCGAGCTCTAGCATTTAGGTGACACTATAGAATAGGGCCCTCTAGATTAAGCCAAGTAACTGTAGGT
GTCCTTTTCACCATCCACTCGCTCCAAATATTCTTTCTCAATTAGAATGTCAATGCATTTCTTGATCACA
GGGACTCGAGGTTTGAACCTGGAGGACAGCTGAGTGAGGACCTCGCCAAGTAACTGCTGGTGTTTCAGAA
CCTTCCTCATCTTCATGATTCTCACGATGGCCGCCTGAATCAGTAGTTTGCGGTCTTCCTCGATGTTTTT
GTGTGTGGTTTCTTGTTCCTGCTTCTGTTCGGTTTTCATTGGCACATTGATGTTAACCCTTAATTTCTTA
TTTTTATAACCAAGATATAATTTTATTAAGGTATCTGGCTTCAATTCCACCTCATCAACATTTGCATTTT
CATCTTCCAAGACCAATAGCTTCGACTTTAATAAAATCTGTAAAACTTGCGCCAAAATGTCCATTTTAAT
TTGAGTGCTGTCGGTCAGCTGCTGCACAGTGTAGGCATCTTCCGTGTTGTACTGAAGCAGGATAGCCATC
TGGAATGTCGACGCCTGCAAAGTATATCTGTTTTTGAAGCAGTTAGTTACCAATTCTCCTTTAGACAACT
GATATAACCACGTCAATTTTCGGCCACTGTGGCGGCTGGCGTAGAAAGCTGTGAATCGCTGATAACTACG
TTCCAACTCTGACGGCAAGGCAAATGTACAAGACTGCTGGAAGGGCCAGGACCCGGAGCTCAGCACTTGA
ATGCTGAAATCCAAGTCTAGGGGTTCTGAGTTTGTCAAGTGCTTTTTGAATTGC
